Addgene plasmid #161244: pDONR221-SLC2A6_STOP
Purpose: Gateway entry clone with codon-optimized ORF sequence for subcloning into custom expression vectors. Contains a STOP codon at the end of the codon-optimized ORF sequence.
Depositing lab: RESOLUTE Consortium & Giulio Superti-Furga. Depositing organization: CeMM Research Center for Molecular Medicine. Publication: The RESOLUTE consortium: unlocking SLC transporters for drug discovery. Superti-Furga G, Lackner D, Wiedmer T, Ingles-Prieto A, Barbosa B, Girardi E, Goldmann U, Gurtl B, Klavins K, Klimek C, Lindinger S, Lineiro-Retes E, Muller AC, Onstein S, Redinger G, Reil D, Sedlyarov V, Wolf G, Crawford M, Everley R, ... Steppan CM. Nat Rev Drug Discov. 2020 Jul;19(7):429-430. doi: 10.1038/d41573-020-00056-6. PubMed 32265506.
Backbone
  Vector backbone: pDONR221
  Backbone manufacturer: ThermoFisher Scientific
  Backbone size w/o insert (bp): 2550
  Vector type: Mammalian Expression
Growth in bacteria
  Bacterial resistance: Kanamycin, 50 μg/mL
  Growth temperature: 37°C
  Growth strain: NEB Stable
  Copy number: High Copy
Gene/Insert
  Gene/Insert name: SLC2A6 (alt name: GLUT9, GLUT6, HSA011372)
  Species: H. sapiens (human)
  Insert size (bp): 1524
  Entrez Gene: SLC2A6 (a.k.a. GLUT6, GLUT9, HSA011372)
  Cloning method: Gateway Cloning
  Sequencing primers: 5′ M13-fwd; 3′ M13-rev
Terms and licenses: Academic/Nonprofit Terms; Industry Terms
Depositor comments: This plasmid contains a STOP codon at the end of the codon-optimized ORF. For the version of this plasmid that does not contain a STOP codon, please see Addgene plasmid 132078 For more information on the full Resolute plasmid collection, please see www.addgene.org/depositor-collections/re-solute/. Please provide your feedback on this plasmid to the RESOLUTE consortium by filling out their RESOLUTE repository feedback form: https://forms.office.com/Pages/ResponsePage.aspx?id=0e05yklzmkS7rjFGQL4N7z4feCLQvEJAmVcOCM_u885UN1JJRko0Ukg4TVQwNTZLOUxPQVJWT1NHUCQlQCN0PWcu
How to cite: pDONR221-SLC2A6_STOP was a gift from RESOLUTE Consortium & Giulio Superti-Furga (Addgene plasmid # 161244 ; http://n2t.net/addgene:161244 ; RRID:Addgene_161244)
