[The description below was written by a language model from this plasmid's Addgene catalogue record and pLannotate feature annotations shown in this document.]
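Description:
pDONR221-SLC2A6_STOP is a Gateway entry clone built on the pDONR221 backbone and carries a codon-optimized open reading frame for human SLC2A6, the facilitative glucose transporter family member also known as GLUT6 (historically also called GLUT9). The sequenced plasmid is about 4.1 kb, with an insert of roughly 1.5 kb. It is propagated in E. coli from a high-copy ColE1/pUC-type origin and selected with kanamycin through an aminoglycoside phosphotransferase (KanR) gene.

The SLC2A6 coding sequence sits between attL1 and attL2, the recombination sites left after a BP reaction. These sites allow directional transfer of the ORF into any attR-containing destination vector by LR Clonase. Upstream of attL1 lie the rrnB T1 and T2 transcription terminators, which insulate the insert from read-through transcription originating in the backbone. A T7 promoter lies beyond attL2 pointing back towards the insert, and the M13 forward and reverse priming sites of the backbone are used for sequence verification. The short lacI and lacZα fragments in the annotation are backbone remnants, not functional genes.

Although the catalogue lists the vector type as mammalian expression, the feature table shows no eukaryotic promoter or polyadenylation signal, so expression depends on the destination vector chosen. This version keeps a native stop codon at the end of the ORF, which makes it suited to untagged or N-terminally tagged expression. A companion clone without the stop codon exists for C-terminal fusions. The plasmid is part of a consortium-wide collection of solute carrier ORFs assembled to support functional study of SLC transporters and drug discovery.
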