Features (pLannotate 1.2.2; 10 found; start..end, strand, type, name):
    483..575     +  CDS            lacI (fragment): lac repressor; lacI; The lac repressor binds to the lac operator to inhibit transcription in E. coli. This inhibition can be relieved by adding lactose or isopropyl-β-D-thiogalactopyranoside (IPTG).
    630..657     -  terminator     rrnB T2 terminator: transcription terminator T2 from the E. coli rrnB gene
    789..832     +  terminator     rrnB T1 terminator: Escherichia coli rrnB; transcription terminator T1 from the E. coli rrnB gene
    879..915     -  CDS            lacZα (fragment): LacZα fragment of β-galactosidase; lacZ fragment
    931..1030    +  protein_bind   attL1: mutant version of attL; recombination site for the Gateway® LR reaction LR Clonase™
   1036..2556    +  CDS            SLC2A6: GTR6_HUMAN - Also known as GLUT6 From Homo sapiens (Human).
   2561..2660    -  protein_bind   attL2: mutant version of attL; recombination site for the Gateway® LR reaction LR Clonase™
   2678..2696    -  promoter       T7 promoter: promoter for bacteriophage T7 RNA polymerase
   2830..3639    +  CDS            KanR: aminoglycoside phosphotransferase; aph(3')-Ia; confers resistance to kanamycin in bacteria or G418 (Geneticin®) in eukaryotes
   3786..300     +  rep_origin     ori (across the origin): high-copy-number ColE1/pMB1/pBR322/pUC origin of replication
>Addgene plasmid #161244 | pDONR221-SLC2A6_STOP | addgene full sequence | sequence record 479336 | Addgene NGS Result
TTACCGGATAAGGCGCAGCGGTCGGGCTGAACGGGGGGTTCGTGCACACAGCCCAGCTTGGAGCGAACGA
CCTACACCGAACTGAGATACCTACAGCGTGAGCTATGAGAAAGCGCCACGCTTCCCGAAGGGAGAAAGGC
GGACAGGTATCCGGTAAGCGGCAGGGTCGGAACAGGAGAGCGCACGAGGGAGCTTCCAGGGGGAAACGCC
TGGTATCTTTATAGTCCTGTCGGGTTTCGCCACCTCTGACTTGAGCGTCGATTTTTGTGATGCTCGTCAG
GGGGGCGGAGCCTATGGAAAAACGCCAGCAACGCGGCCTTTTTACGGTTCCTGGCCTTTTGCTGGCCTTT
TGCTCACATGTTCTTTCCTGCGTTATCCCCTGATTCTGTGGATAACCGTATTACCGCCTTTGAGTGAGCT
GATACCGCTCGCCGCAGCCGAACGACCGAGCGCAGCGAGTCAGTGAGCGAGGAAGCGGAAGAGCGCCCAA
TACGCAAACCGCCTCTCCCCGCGCGTTGGCCGATTCATTAATGCAGCTGGCACGACAGGTTTCCCGACTG
GAAAGCGGGCAGTGAGCGCAACGCAATTAATACGCGTACCGCTAGCCAGGAAGAGTTTGTAGAAACGCAA
AAAGGCCATCCGTCAGGATGGCCTTCTGCTTAGTTTGATGCCTGGCAGTTTATGGCGGGCGTCCTGCCCG
CCACCCTCCGGGCCGTTGCTTCACAACGTTCAAATCCGCTCCCGGCGGATTTGTCCTACTCAGGAGAGCG
TTCACCGACAAACAACAGATAAAACGAAAGGCCCAGTCTTCCGACTGAGCCTTTCGTTTTATTTGATGCC
TGGCAGTTCCCTACTCTCGCGTTAACGCTAGCATGGATGTTTTCCCAGTCACGACGTTGTAAAACGACGG
CCAGTCTTAAGCTCGGGCCCCAAATAATGATTTTATTTTGACTGATAGTGACCTGTTCGTTGCAACACAT
TGATGAGCAATGCTTTTTTATAATGCCAACTTTGTACAAAAAAGCAGGCTCCACCATGCAGGAGCCACTG
CTGGGAGCAGAGGGACCAGACTACGATACCTTCCCCGAGAAGCCACCTCCAAGCCCTGGCGACAGGGCAA
GAGTGGGCACCCTGCAGAACAAGCGGGTGTTCCTGGCCACATTTGCCGCCGTGCTGGGCAATTTCTCTTT
TGGCTACGCCCTGGTGTATACCAGCCCCGTGATCCCTGCCCTGGAGAGATCCCTGGACCCTGATCTGCAC
CTGACCAAGAGCCAGGCCTCCTGGTTCGGCAGCGTGTTCACCCTGGGAGCAGCAGCAGGAGGACTGAGCG
CCATGATCCTGAACGATCTGCTGGGCAGAAAGCTGTCCATCATGTTCTCTGCCGTGCCAAGCGCCGCAGG
ATATGCACTGATGGCAGGAGCCCACGGCCTGTGGATGCTGCTGCTGGGAAGGACCCTGACAGGATTTGCA
GGAGGACTGACCGCAGCATGCATCCCCGTGTACGTGAGCGAGATCGCACCACCTGGCGTGCGCGGCGCCC
TGGGCGCCACACCACAGCTGATGGCCGTGTTTGGCTCTCTGAGCCTGTATGCCCTGGGCCTGCTGCTGCC
CTGGAGGTGGCTGGCAGTGGCAGGAGAGGCACCTGTGCTGATCATGATCCTGCTGCTGAGCTTCATGCCA
AACTCCCCCAGATTTCTGCTGTCTAGGGGAAGGGACGAGGAGGCCCTGAGGGCCCTGGCCTGGCTGCGCG
GCACCGACGTGGATGTGCACTGGGAGTTCGAGCAGATCCAGGATAATGTGCGGAGACAGAGCTCCAGGGT
GTCCTGGGCAGAGGCAAGGGCACCACACGTGTGCAGACCTATCACAGTGGCCCTGCTGATGCGCCTGCTG
CAGCAGCTGACCGGCATCACACCTATCCTGGTGTACCTGCAGTCCATCTTTGACTCTACCGCCGTGCTGC
TGCCACCAAAGGACGATGCAGCAATCGTGGGAGCCGTGCGGCTGCTGTCCGTGCTGATCGCCGCCCTGAC
AATGGATCTGGCCGGCAGAAAGGTGCTGCTGTTCGTGTCTGCCGCCATCATGTTTGCCGCCAACCTGACC
CTGGGCCTGTATATCCACTTCGGCCCTAGGCCACTGTCTCCAAATAGCACAGCAGGACTGGAGTCCGAGT
CTTGGGGCGACCTGGCACAGCCTCTGGCAGCACCAGCAGGATACCTGACCCTGGTGCCACTGCTGGCCAC
AATGCTGTTTATCATGGGCTATGCAGTGGGATGGGGACCAATCACCTGGCTGCTGATGAGCGAGGTGCTG
CCACTGAGGGCAAGAGGAGTGGCAAGCGGCCTGTGCGTGCTGGCATCCTGGCTGACCGCCTTCGTGCTGA
CAAAGTCTTTTCTGCCTGTGGTGAGCACATTCGGCCTGCAGGTGCCATTCTTTTTCTTTGCCGCCATCTG
TCTGGTGAGCCTGGTGTTTACCGGATGCTGCGTGCCAGAGACAAAGGGCCGCTCCCTGGAGCAGATCGAG
TCTTTCTTTAGGACCGGCAGGCGCTCCTTCCTGCGCTAAGACCCAGCTTTCTTGTACAAAGTTGGCATTA
TAAGAAAGCATTGCTTATCAATTTGTTGCAACGAACAGGTCACTATCAGTCAAAATAAAATCATTATTTG
CCATCCAGCTGATATCCCCTATAGTGAGTCGTATTACATGGTCATAGCTGTTTCCTGGCAGCTCTGGCCC
GTGTCTCAAAATCTCTGATGTTACATTGCACAAGATAAAAATATATCATCATGAACAATAAAACTGTCTG
CTTACATAAACAGTAATACAAGGGGTGTTATGAGCCATATTCAACGGGAAACGTCGAGGCCGCGATTAAA
TTCCAACATGGATGCTGATTTATATGGGTATAAATGGGCTCGCGATAATGTCGGGCAATCAGGTGCGACA
ATCTATCGCTTGTATGGGAAGCCCGATGCGCCAGAGTTGTTTCTGAAACATGGCAAAGGTAGCGTTGCCA
ATGATGTTACAGATGAGATGGTCAGACTAAACTGGCTGACGGAATTTATGCCTCTTCCGACCATCAAGCA
TTTTATCCGTACTCCTGATGATGCATGGTTACTCACCACTGCGATCCCCGGAAAAACAGCATTCCAGGTA
TTAGAAGAATATCCTGATTCAGGTGAAAATATTGTTGATGCGCTGGCAGTGTTCCTGCGCCGGTTGCATT
CGATTCCTGTTTGTAATTGTCCTTTTAACAGCGATCGCGTATTTCGTCTCGCTCAGGCGCAATCACGAAT
GAATAACGGTTTGGTTGATGCGAGTGATTTTGATGACGAGCGTAATGGCTGGCCTGTTGAACAAGTCTGG
AAAGAAATGCATAAACTTTTGCCATTCTCACCGGATTCAGTCGTCACTCATGGTGATTTCTCACTTGATA
ACCTTATTTTTGACGAGGGGAAATTAATAGGTTGTATTGATGTTGGACGAGTCGGAATCGCAGACCGATA
CCAGGATCTTGCCATCCTATGGAACTGCCTCGGTGAGTTTTCTCCTTCATTACAGAAACGGCTTTTTCAA
AAATATGGTATTGATAATCCTGATATGAATAAATTGCAGTTTCATTTGATGCTCGATGAGTTTTTCTAAT
CAGAATTGGTTAATTGGTTGTAACACTGGCAGAGCATTACGCTGACTTGACGGGACGGCGCAAGCTCATG
ACCAAAATCCCTTAACGTGAGTTACGCGTCGTTCCACTGAGCGTCAGACCCCGTAGAAAAGATCAAAGGA
TCTTCTTGAGATCCTTTTTTTCTGCGCGTAATCTGCTGCTTGCAAACAAAAAAACCACCGCTACCAGCGG
TGGTTTGTTTGCCGGATCAAGAGCTACCAACTCTTTTTCCGAAGGTAACTGGCTTCAGCAGAGCGCAGAT
ACCAAATACTGTTCTTCTAGTGTAGCCGTAGTTAGGCCACCACTTCAAGAACTCTGTAGCACCGCCTACA
TACCTCGCTCTGCTAATCCTGTTACCAGTGGCTGCTGCCAGTGGCGATAAGTCGTGTCTTACCGGGTTGG
ACTCAAGACGATAG
