>Addgene plasmid #161244 | pDONR221-SLC2A6_STOP | depositor partial sequence | sequence record 312423 | Codon-optimized ORF of SLC2A6
ATGCAGGAGCCACTGCTGGGAGCAGAGGGACCAGACTACGATACCTTCCCCGAGAAGCCACCTCCAAGCC
CTGGCGACAGGGCAAGAGTGGGCACCCTGCAGAACAAGCGGGTGTTCCTGGCCACATTTGCCGCCGTGCT
GGGCAATTTCTCTTTTGGCTACGCCCTGGTGTATACCAGCCCCGTGATCCCTGCCCTGGAGAGATCCCTG
GACCCTGATCTGCACCTGACCAAGAGCCAGGCCTCCTGGTTCGGCAGCGTGTTCACCCTGGGAGCAGCAG
CAGGAGGACTGAGCGCCATGATCCTGAACGATCTGCTGGGCAGAAAGCTGTCCATCATGTTCTCTGCCGT
GCCAAGCGCCGCAGGATATGCACTGATGGCAGGAGCCCACGGCCTGTGGATGCTGCTGCTGGGAAGGACC
CTGACAGGATTTGCAGGAGGACTGACCGCAGCATGCATCCCCGTGTACGTGAGCGAGATCGCACCACCTG
GCGTGCGCGGCGCCCTGGGCGCCACACCACAGCTGATGGCCGTGTTTGGCTCTCTGAGCCTGTATGCCCT
GGGCCTGCTGCTGCCCTGGAGGTGGCTGGCAGTGGCAGGAGAGGCACCTGTGCTGATCATGATCCTGCTG
CTGAGCTTCATGCCAAACTCCCCCAGATTTCTGCTGTCTAGGGGAAGGGACGAGGAGGCCCTGAGGGCCC
TGGCCTGGCTGCGCGGCACCGACGTGGATGTGCACTGGGAGTTCGAGCAGATCCAGGATAATGTGCGGAG
ACAGAGCTCCAGGGTGTCCTGGGCAGAGGCAAGGGCACCACACGTGTGCAGACCTATCACAGTGGCCCTG
CTGATGCGCCTGCTGCAGCAGCTGACCGGCATCACACCTATCCTGGTGTACCTGCAGTCCATCTTTGACT
CTACCGCCGTGCTGCTGCCACCAAAGGACGATGCAGCAATCGTGGGAGCCGTGCGGCTGCTGTCCGTGCT
GATCGCCGCCCTGACAATGGATCTGGCCGGCAGAAAGGTGCTGCTGTTCGTGTCTGCCGCCATCATGTTT
GCCGCCAACCTGACCCTGGGCCTGTATATCCACTTCGGCCCTAGGCCACTGTCTCCAAATAGCACAGCAG
GACTGGAGTCCGAGTCTTGGGGCGACCTGGCACAGCCTCTGGCAGCACCAGCAGGATACCTGACCCTGGT
GCCACTGCTGGCCACAATGCTGTTTATCATGGGCTATGCAGTGGGATGGGGACCAATCACCTGGCTGCTG
ATGAGCGAGGTGCTGCCACTGAGGGCAAGAGGAGTGGCAAGCGGCCTGTGCGTGCTGGCATCCTGGCTGA
CCGCCTTCGTGCTGACAAAGTCTTTTCTGCCTGTGGTGAGCACATTCGGCCTGCAGGTGCCATTCTTTTT
CTTTGCCGCCATCTGTCTGGTGAGCCTGGTGTTTACCGGATGCTGCGTGCCAGAGACAAAGGGCCGCTCC
CTGGAGCAGATCGAGTCTTTCTTTAGGACCGGCAGGCGCTCCTTCCTGCGCTAA
